>Addgene plasmid #242575 | pCAGEN-DV-IRES-myr-mKate (JDW 494) | addgene full sequence | sequence record 487087 | Addgene NGS Result
GTGGGTTACATCGAACTGGATCTCAACAGCGGTAAGATCCTTGAGAGTTTTCGCCCCGAAGAACGTTTTC
CAATGATGAGCACTTTTAAAGTTCTGCTATGTGGCGCGGTATTATCCCGTATTGACGCCGGGCAAGAGCA
ACTCGGTCGCCGCATACACTATTCTCAGAATGACTTGGTTGAGTACTCACCAGTCACAGAAAAGCATCTT
ACGGATGGCATGACAGTAAGAGAATTATGCAGTGCTGCCATAACCATGAGTGATAACACTGCGGCCAACT
TACTTCTGACAACGATCGGAGGACCGAAGGAGCTAACCGCTTTTTTGCACAACATGGGGGATCATGTAAC
TCGCCTTGATCGTTGGGAACCGGAGCTGAATGAAGCCATACCAAACGACGAGCGTGACACCACGATGCCT
GTAGCAATGGCAACAACGTTGCGCAAACTATTAACTGGCGAACTACTTACTCTAGCTTCCCGGCAACAAT
TAATAGACTGGATGGAGGCGGATAAAGTTGCAGGACCACTTCTGCGCTCGGCCCTTCCGGCTGGCTGGTT
TATTGCTGATAAATCTGGAGCCGGTGAGCGTGGGTCTCGCGGTATCATTGCAGCACTGGGGCCAGATGGT
AAGCCCTCCCGTATCGTAGTTATCTACACGACGGGGAGTCAGGCAACTATGGATGAACGAAATAGACAGA
TCGCTGAGATAGGTGCCTCACTGATTAAGCATTGGTAACTGTCAGACCAAGTTTACTCATATATACTTTA
GATTGATTTAAAACTTCATTTTTAATTTAAAAGGATCTAGGTGAAGATCCTTTTTGATAATCTCATGACC
AAAATCCCTTAACGTGAGTTTTCGTTCCACTGAGCGTCAGACCCCGTAGAAAAGATCAAAGGATCTTCTT
GAGATCCTTTTTTTCTGCGCGTAATCTGCTGCTTGCAAACAAAAAAACCACCGCTACCAGCGGTGGTTTG
TTTGCCGGATCAAGAGCTACCAACTCTTTTTCCGAAGGTAACTGGCTTCAGCAGAGCGCAGATACCAAAT
ACTGTTCTTCTAGTGTAGCCGTAGTTAGGCCACCACTTCAAGAACTCTGTAGCACCGCCTACATACCTCG
CTCTGCTAATCCTGTTACCAGTGGCTGCTGCCAGTGGCGATAAGTCGTGTCTTACCGGGTTGGACTCAAG
ACGATAGTTACCGGATAAGGCGCAGCGGTCGGGCTGAACGGGGGGTTCGTGCACACAGCCCAGCTTGGAG
CGAACGACCTACACCGAACTGAGATACCTACAGCGTGAGCTATGAGAAAGCGCCACGCTTCCCGAAGGGA
GAAAGGCGGACAGGTATCCGGTAAGCGGCAGGGTCGGAACAGGAGAGCGCACGAGGGAGCTTCCAGGGGG
AAACGCCTGGTATCTTTATAGTCCTGTCGGGTTTCGCCACCTCTGACTTGAGCGTCGATTTTTGTGATGC
TCGTCAGGGGGGCGGAGCCTATGGAAAAACGCCAGCAACGCGGCCTTTTTACGGTTCCTGGCCTTTTGCT
GGCCTTTTGCTCACATGTTCTTTCCTGCGTTATCCCCTGATTCTGTGGATAACCGTATTACCGCCTTTGA
GTGAGCTGATACCGCTCGCCGCAGCCGAACGACCGAGCGCAGCGAGTCAGTGAGCGAGGAAGCGGAAGAG
CGCCCAATACGCAAACCGCCTCTCCCCGCGCGTTGGCCGATTCATTAATGCAGCGGATCCAGACATGATA
AGATACATTGATGAGTTTGGACAAACCACAACTAGAATGCAGTGAAAAAAATGCTTTATTTGTGAAATTT
GTGATGCTATTGCTTTATTTGTAACCATTATAAGCTGCAATAAACAAGTTAGCTTTTTGCAAAAGCCTAG
GCCTCCAAAAAAGCCTCCTCACTACTTCTGGAATAGCTCAGAGGCCGAGGCGGCCTCGGCCTCTGCATAA
ATAAAAAAAATTAGTCAGCCATGGGGCGGAGAATGGGCGGAACTGGGCGGAGTTAGGGGCGGGATGGGCG
GAGTTAGGGGCGGGACTATGGTTGCTGACTAATTGAGATGCGGATCCGCTGGCACGACAGGTTTCCCGAC
TGGAAAGCGGGCAGTGAGCGCAACGCAATTAATGTGAGTTAGCTCACTCATTAGGCACCCCAGGCTTTAC
ACTTTATGCTTCCGGCTCGTATGTTGTGTGGAATTGTGAGCGGATAACAATTTCACACAGGAAACAGCTA
TGACCATGATTACGCCAAGCTTGGGCTGCAGGTCGAGGGATCTCCATAAGAGAAGAGGGACAGCTATGAC
TGGGAGTAGTCAGGAGAGGAGGAAAAATCTGGCTAGTAAAACATGTAAGGAAAATTTTAGGGATGTTAAA
GAAAAAAATAACACAAAACAAAATATAAAAAAAATCTAACCTCAAGTCAAGGCTTTTCTATGGAATAAGG
AATGGACAGCAGGGGGCTGTTTCATATACTGATGACCTCTTTATAGCCAACCTTTGTTCATGGCAGCCAG
CATATGGGCATATGTTGCCAAACTCTAAACCAAATACTCATTCTGATGTTTTAAATGATTTGCCCTCCCA
TATGTCCTTCCGAGTGAGAGACACAAAAAATTCCAACACACTATTGCAATGAAAATAAATTTCCTTTATT
AGCCAGAAGTCAGATGCTCAAGGGGCTTCATGATGTCCCCATAATTTTTGGCAGAGGGAAAAAGATCTCA
GTGGTATTTGTGAGCCAGGGCATTGGCCACACCAGCCACCACCTTCTGATAGGCAGCCTGCACCTGAGGA
GTGCGGCCGCTCATCTGTGCCCCAGTTTGCTAGGGAGGTCGCAGTATCTGGCCACAGCCACCTCGTGCTG
CTCGACGTAGGTCTCTTTGTCGGCCTCCTTGATTCTTTCCAGTCTTCTGTCCACATAGTAGACGCCGGGC
ATCTTGAGGTTCTTAGCGGGTTTCTTGGATCTGTATGTGGTCTTCAAGTTGCAGATCAGGTGGCCCCCGC
CCACGAGCTTCAGGGCCATGTCGGCTCTGCCTTCCAGGCCGCCGTCAGCGGGGTACAGGGTCTCGGTGGA
GGCCTCCCAGCCGAGTGTTTTCTTCTGCATCACAGGGCCGTTGGATGGGAAGTTCACCCCTCTGATCTTG
ACGTTGTAGATGAGGCAGCCGTCCTGGAGGCTGGTGTCCTGGGTAGCGGTCAGCACGCCCCCGTCTTCGT
ATGTGGTGACTCTCTCCCATGTGAAGCCCTCGGGGAAGGACTGCTTAAAGAAGTCGGGGATGCCCTGGGT
GTGGTTGATGAAGGTTTTGCTGCCGTACATGAAGCTGGTAGCCAGGATGTCGAAGGCGAAGGGGAGAGGG
CCGCCCTCGACCGCCTTGATTCTCATGGTCTGGGTGCCCTCGTAGGGCTTGCCTTCGCCCTCGGATGTGC
ACTTGAAGTGGTGGTTGTTCACGGTGCCCTCCATGTACAGCTTCATGTGCATGTTCTCCTTAATCAGCTC
GCTCACCATGATCTTTTGGTCCTCATCATTCTTTTCAACCTGTTTGGTTCTTCTCATACAGCACAGCATG
GTTGTGGCCATATTATCATCGTGTTTTTCAAAGGAAAACCACGTCCCCGTGGTTCGGGGGGCCTAGACGT
TTTTTTAACCTCGACTAAACACATGTAAAGCATGTGACCGAGGCCCCAGATCAGATCCCATACAATGGGG
TACCTTCTGGGCATCCTTCAGCCCCTTGTTGAATACGCTTGAGGAGAGCCATTTGACTCTTTCCACAACT
ATCCAACTCACAACGTGGCACTGGGGTTGTGCCGCCTTTGCAGGTGTATCTTATACACGTGGCTTTTGGC
CGCAGAGGCACCTGTCGCCAGGTGGGGGGTTCCGCTGCCTGCAAAGGGTCGCTACAGACGTTGTTTGTCT
TCAAGAAGCTTCCAGAGGAACTGCTTCCTTCACGACATTCAACAGACCTTGCATTCCTTTGGCGAGAGGG
GAAAGACCCCTAGGAATGCTCGTCAAGAAGACAGGGCCAGGTTTCCGGGCCCTCACATTGCCAAAAGACG
GCAATATGGTGGAAAATAACATATAGACAAACGCACACCGGCCTTATTCCAAGCGGCTTCGGCCAGTAAC
GTTAGGGGGGGGGGAGGGAGAGGGGGGGGCGGAATTATTTAGGTGACACTATAGGATATCGAACCACTTT
GTACAAGAAAGCTGAACGAGAAACGTAAAATGATATAAATATCAATATATTAAATTAGATTTTGCATAAA
AAACAGACTACATAATACTGTAAAACACAACATATCCAGTCACTATGGTCGACCTGCAGACTGGCTGTGT
ATAAGGGAGCCTGACATTTATATTCCCCAGAACATCAGGTTAATGGCGTTTTTGATGTCATTTTCGCGGT
GGCTGAGATCAGCCACTTCTTCCCCGATAACGGAGACCGGCACACTGGCCATATCGGTGGTCATCATGCG
CCAGCTTTCATCCCCGATATGCACCACCGGGTAAAGTTCACGGGGGACTTTATCTGACAGCAGACGTGCA
CTGGCCAGGGGGATCACCATCCGTCGCCCGGGCGTGTCAATAATATCACTCTGTACATCCACAAACAGAC
GATAACGGCTCTCTCTTTTATAGGTGTAAACCTTAAACTGCATTTCACCAGCCCCTGTTCTCGTCAGCAA
AAGAGCCGTTCATTTCAATAAACCGGGCGACCTCAGCCATCCCTTCCTGATTTTCCGCTTTCCAGCGTTC
GGCACGCAGACGACGGGCTTCATTCTGCATGGTTGTGCTTACCAGACCGGAGATATTGACATCATATATG
CCTTGAGCAACTGATAGCTGTCGCTGTCAACTGTCACTGTAATACGCTGCTTCATAGCATACCTCTTTTT
GACATACTTCGGGTATACATATCAGTATATATTCTTATACCGCAAAAATCAGCGCGCAAATACGCATACT
GTTATCTGGCTTTTAGTAAGCCGGATCCTCTAGATTACGCCCCGCCTGCCACTCATCGCAGTACTGTTGT
AATTCATTAAGCATTCTGCCGACATGGAAGCCATCACAAACGGCATGATGAACCTGAATCGCCAGCGGCA
TCAGCACCTTGTCGCCTTGCGTATAATATTTGCCCATGGTGAAAACGGGGGCGAAGAAGTTGTCCATATT
GGCCACGTTTAAATCAAAACTGGTGAAACTCACCCAGGGATTGGCTGAGACGAAAAACATATTCTCAATA
AACCCTTTAGGGAAATAGGCCAGGTTTTCACCGTAACACGCCACATCTTGCGAATATATGTGTAGAAACT
GCCGGAAATCGTCGTGGTATTCACTCCAGAGCGATGAAAACGTTTCAGTTTGCTCATGGAAAACGGTGTA
ACAAGGGTGAACACTATCCCATATCACCAGCTCACCGTCTTTCATTGCCATACGGAATTCCGGATGAGCA
TTCATCAGGCGGGCAAGAATGTGAATAAAGGCCGGATAAAACTTGTGCTTATTTTTCTTTACGGTCTTTA
AAAAGGCCGTAATATCCAGCTGAACGGTCTGGTTATAGGTACATTGAGCAACTGACTGAAATGCCTCAAA
ATGTTCTTTACGATGCCATTGGGATATATCAACGGTGGTATATCCAGTGATTTTTTTCTCCATTTTAGCT
TCCTTAGCTCCTGAAAATCTCGACGGATCCTAACTCAAAATCCACACATTATACGAGCCGGAAGCATAAA
GTGTAAAGCCTGGGGTGCCTAATGCGGCCGCCATAGTGACTGGATATGTTGTGTTTTACAGTATTATGTA
GTCTGTTTTTTATGCAAAATCTAATTTAATATATTGATATTTATATCATTTTACGTTTCTCGTTCAGCTT
TTTTGTACAAACTTGTTTGATATCTCGAGGAATTCTTTGCCAAAATGATGAGACAGCACAATAACCAGCA
CGTTGCCCAGGAGCTGTAGGAAAAAGAAGAAGGCATGAACATGGTTAGCAGAGGCTCTAGAGCCGCCGGT
CACACGCCAGAAGCCGAACCCCGCCCTGCCCCGTCCCCCCCGAAGGCAGCCGTCCCCCCGCGGACAGCCC
CGAGGCTGGAGAGGGAGAAGGGGACGGCGGCGCGGCGACGCACGAAGGCCCTCCCCGCCCATTTCCTTCC
TGCCGGCGCCGCACCGCTTCGCCCCGCGCCCGCTAGAGGGGGTGCGGCGGCGCCTCCCAGATTTCGGCTC
CGCACAGATTTGGGACAAAGGAAGTCCCTGCGCCCTCTCGCACGATTACCATAAAAGGCAATGGCTGCGG
CTCGCCGCGCCTCGACAGCCGCCGGCGCTCCGGGGGCCGCCGCGCCCCTCCCCCGAGCCCTCCCCGGCCC
GAGGCGGCCCCGCCCCGCCCGGCACCCCCACCTGCCGCCACCCCCCGCCCGGCACGGCGAGCCCCGCGCC
ACGCCCCGTACGGAGCCCCGCACCCGAAGCCGGGCCGTGCTCAGCAACTCGGGGAGGGGGGTGCAGGGGG
GGTTGCAGCCCGACCGACGCGCCCACACCCCCTGCTCACCCCCCCACGCACACACCCCGCACGCAGCCTT
TGTTCCCCTCGCAGCCCCCCCCGCACCGCGGGGCACCGCCCCCGGCCGCGCTCCCCTCGCGCACACTGCG
GAGCGCACAAAGCCCCGCGCCGCGCCCGCAGCGCTCACAGCCGCCGGGCAGCGCGGAGCCGCACGCGGCG
CTCCCCACGCACACACACACGCACGCACCCCCCGAGCCGCTCCCCCCGCACAAAGGGCCCTCCCGGAGCC
CCTCAAGGCTTTCACGCAGCCACAGAAAAGAAACAAGCCGTCATTAAACCAAGCGCTAATTACAGCCCGG
AGGAGAAGGGCCGTCCCGCCCGCTCACCTGTGGGAGTAACGCGGTCAGTCAGAGCCGGGGCGGGCGGCGC
GAGGCGGCGGCGGAGCGGGGCACGGGGCGAAGGCAGCGCGCAGCGACTCCCGCCCGCCGCGCGCTTCGCT
TTTTATAGGGCCGCCGCCGCCGCCGCCTCGCCATAAAAGGAAACTTTCGGAGCGCGCCGCTCTGATTGGC
TGCCGCCGCACCTCTCCGCCTCGCCCCGCCCCGCCCCTCGCCCCGCCCCGCCCCGCCTGGCGCGCGCCCC
CCCCCCCCCCCGCCCCCATCGCTGCACAAAATAATTAAAAAATAAATAAATACAAAATTGGGGGTGGGGA
GGGGGGGGAGATGGGGAGAGTGAAGCAGAACGTGGGGCTCACCTCGACCATGGTAATAGCGATGACTAAT
ACGTAGATGTACTGCCAAGTAGGAAAGTCCCATAAGGTCATGTACTGGGCATAATGCCAGGCGGGCCATT
TACCGTCATTGACGTCAATAGGGGGCGTACTTGGCATATGATACACTTGATGTACTGCCAAGTGGGCAGT
TTACCGTAAATACTCCACCCATTGACGTCAATGGAAAGTCCCTATTGGCGTTACTATGGGAACATACGTC
ATTATTGACGTCAATGGGCGGGGGTCGTTGGGCGGTCAGCCAGGCGGGCCATTTACCGTAAGTTATGTAA
CGCGGAACTCCATATATGGGCTATGAACTAATGACCCCGTAATTGATTACTATTAATAACTAGTCAATAA
TCAATGTCGACCCAGGTGGCACTTTTCGGGGAAATGTGCGCGGAACCCCTATTTGTTTATTTTTCTAAAT
ACATTCAAATATGTATCCGCTCATGAGACAATAACCCTGATAAATGCTTCAATAATATTGAAAAAGGAAG
AGTATGAGTATTCAACATTTCCGTGTCGCCCTTATTCCCTTTTTTGCGGCATTTTGCCTTCCTGTTTTTG
CTCACCCAGAAACGCTGGTGAAAGTAAAAGATGCTGAAGATCAGTTGGGTGCACGA
Features (pLannotate 1.2.2; 28 found; start..end, strand, type, name):
    909..1497    +  rep_origin     ori: high-copy-number ColE1/pMB1/pBR322/pUC origin of replication
   1680..1734    +  CDS            lacI (fragment): lac repressor; lacI; The lac repressor binds to the lac operator to inhibit transcription in E. coli. This inhibition can be relieved by adding lactose or isopropyl-β-D-thiogalactopyranoside (IPTG).
   1736..1870    -  polyA_signal   SV40 poly(A) signal: SV40 polyadenylation signal
   1890..2025    -  rep_origin     SV40 ori: SV40 origin of replication
   2049..2071    -  promoter       SV40 promoter (fragment): SV40 enhancer and early promoter
   2078..2117    +  CDS            lacI (fragment): lac repressor; lacI; The lac repressor binds to the lac operator to inhibit transcription in E. coli. This inhibition can be relieved by adding lactose or isopropyl-β-D-thiogalactopyranoside (IPTG).
   2130..2151    +  protein_bind   CAP binding site: CAP binding activates transcription in the presence of cAMP. E. coli catabolite activator protein
   2166..2196    +  promoter       lac promoter: promoter for the E. coli lac operon
   2204..2220    +  protein_bind   lac operator: The lac repressor binds to the lac operator to inhibit transcription in E. coli. This inhibition can be relieved by adding lactose or isopropyl-β-D-thiogalactopyranoside (IPTG). lac repressor encoded by lacI
   2605..2660    -  polyA_signal   β-globin poly(A) signal: rabbit β-globin polyadenylation signal (Gil and Proudfoot, 1987)
   2731..2802    -  CDS            HBB (fragment): HBB_PONPY - Experimental evidence at transcript level: Swiss-Prot protein existence level 2. Involved in oxygen transport from the lung to the various peripheral tissues. From Pongo pygmaeus (Bornean orangutan).
   2811..3509    -  CDS            mKate2: monomeric far-red fluorescent protein (Shcherbo et al., 2009) mammalian codon-optimized
   3510..3569    -  CDS            Gap43 (fragment): NEUM_RAT - Experimental evidence at protein level: Swiss-Prot protein existence level 1. This protein is associated with nerve growth. It is a major component of the motile 'growth cones' that form the tips of elongating axons. Plays a role in axonal and dendritic filopodia induction (By similarity). From Rattus norvegicus (Rat).
   3570..4155    -  misc_feature   IRES2: internal ribosome entry site (IRES) of the encephalomyocarditis virus (EMCV)
   4167..4184    +  promoter       SP6 promoter (fragment): promoter for bacteriophage SP6 RNA polymerase
   4193..4317    +  protein_bind   attR2: mutant version of attR; recombination site for the Gateway® LR reaction LR Clonase™
   4358..4663    -  CDS            ccdB: CcdB, a bacterial toxin that poisons DNA gyrase; ccdB; Plasmids containing the ccdB gene cannot be propagated in standard E. coli strains.
   4668..4826    -  CDS            ccdA (fragment): CCDA_ECO57 - Also known as H, letA. Experimental evidence at protein level: Swiss-Prot protein existence level 1. Antitoxin component of a type II toxin-antitoxin (TA) system which inhibits the post-segregational killing (PSK) of plasmid-free cells, also referred to as a plasmid addiction system. Binds to and blocks the activity of CcdB; will also remove bound CcdB protein from the CcdB-GyrA complex by forming a CcdA-CcdB complex, a process termed rejuvenation. Functions as a transcriptional corepressor for the ccdAB operon, repression also requires CcdB (By similarity). From Escherichia coli
   4983..5663    -  CDS            CmR: chloramphenicol acetyltransferase confers resistance to chloramphenicol
   5664..5693    -  promoter       cat promoter (fragment): promoter of the E. coli cat gene encoding chloramphenicol acetyltransferase
   5717..5747    -  promoter       lac UV5 promoter: E. coli lac promoter with an "up" mutation
   5772..5896    -  protein_bind   attR1: mutant version of attR; recombination site for the Gateway® LR reaction LR Clonase™
   5910..5966    -  CDS            HBB (fragment): HBB_LEPEU - Experimental evidence at protein level: Swiss-Prot protein existence level 1. Involved in oxygen transport from the lung to the various peripheral tissues. From Lepus europaeus (European hare).
   5964..6980    -  intron         chimeric intron: chimera between introns from chicken β-actin and rabbit β-globin
   6981..7257    -  promoter       chicken β-actin promoter: No description available
   7259..7638    -  enhancer       CMV enhancer: human cytomegalovirus immediate early enhancer
   7669..7773    +  promoter       AmpR promoter: bla
   7774..738     +  CDS            AmpR (across the origin): β-lactamase; bla; confers resistance to ampicillin, carbenicillin, and related antibiotics
