[The description below was written by a language model from this plasmid's Addgene catalogue record and pLannotate feature annotations shown in this document.]
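Description:
pCAGEN-DV-IRES-myr-mKate (JDW 494) is a 7.9 kb Gateway destination vector for mammalian expression, built on the pCAGEN-DEST backbone and forming part of a MultiSite Gateway cloning toolbox aimed at vertebrate model systems. It replicates in E. coli from a high-copy ColE1/pUC-type origin and carries an ampicillin resistance gene in the backbone. In its unrecombined state it also confers chloramphenicol resistance from the Gateway cassette. Because that cassette encodes the gyrase toxin CcdB, the empty vector must be maintained in a ccdB-tolerant strain. An SV40 origin and SV40 poly(A) signal are also annotated in the backbone, along with small lac-derived fragments.

The expression unit is driven by the CAGGS promoter, annotated as the CMV enhancer, the chicken β-actin promoter and the chimeric β-actin/β-globin intron. This composite gives strong, broadly active transcription. Downstream lies the attR1-CmR-ccdB-attR2 cassette. In an LR recombination reaction this cassette is replaced by the sequence from an entry clone, and loss of ccdB allows counter-selection of recombinants in standard strains. Following attR2 is an EMCV IRES, then the far-red fluorescent protein mKate2 fused at its N-terminus to a short membrane-targeting peptide. The record calls this peptide "myr", but the feature table matches it to a fragment of rat Gap43. The unit ends with a rabbit β-globin polyadenylation signal.

After recombination, a single bicistronic transcript should therefore encode both the gene of interest and membrane-localised mKate2. Cells expressing the transgene can then be identified and their outlines visualised by red membrane fluorescence.
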