Addgene plasmid #242575: pCAGEN-DV-IRES-myr-mKate (JDW 494)
Purpose: Gateway destination vector with a CAGGS promoter in the backbone as well as an IRES-myr-mKate to label cell membranes.
Depositing lab: Joshua Wythe. Depositing organization: University of Virginia. Publication: MultiSite Assembly of Gateway Induced Clones (MAGIC): a flexible cloning toolbox for use in vertebrate model systems. Gillespie WB 3rd, Zhang Y, Ruiz OE, Cerda J 3rd, Ortiz-Guzman J, Sherman M, Turner WD, Largoza G, Mosser LE, Fujimoto E, Chien CB, Kwan KM, Arenkiel BR, Devine WP, Wythe JD. Development. 2025 Nov 15;152(22):dev204308. doi: 10.1242/dev.204308. Epub 2025 Nov 13. PubMed 41230856.
Backbone
  Vector backbone: pCAGEN-DEST
  Vector type: Mammalian Expression
Growth in bacteria
  Bacterial resistance: Chloramphenicol and Ampicillin, 25 & 100 μg/mL
  Growth temperature: 37°C
  Growth strain: ccdB Survival
  Copy number: High Copy
Gene/Insert
  Gene/Insert name: attR1-CmR-ccdB-attR2
  Species: Synthetic
  Promoter: CAGGS
  Cloning method: Restriction Enzyme; 5′ cloning site Unknown (unknown if destroyed); 3′ cloning site Unknown (unknown if destroyed)
Terms and licenses: Academic/Nonprofit Terms; Industry Terms: Not Available to Industry
Depositor comments: Please visit https://doi.org/10.1101/2024.07.13.603267 for bioRxiv preprint.
How to cite: pCAGEN-DV-IRES-myr-mKate (JDW 494) was a gift from Joshua Wythe (Addgene plasmid # 242575 ; http://n2t.net/addgene:242575 ; RRID:Addgene_242575)
